Addgene plasmid #160958: pMKO.1-shMki67
Purpose: Mki67 shRNA in pMKO.1 retroviral vector
Depositing lab: Matthew Steinhauser. Depositing organization: Brigham and Women's Hospital. Publication: Targeting nuclear receptor NR4A1-dependent adipocyte progenitor quiescence promotes metabolic adaptation to obesity. Zhang Y, Federation AJ, Kim S, O'Keefe JP, Lun M, Xiang D, Brown JD, Steinhauser ML. J Clin Invest. 2018 Nov 1;128(11):4898-4911. doi: 10.1172/JCI98353. Epub 2018 Oct 2. PubMed 30277475.
Backbone
  Vector backbone: pMKO.1 puro
  Backbone manufacturer: Addgene 8452
  Backbone size w/o insert (bp): 6340
  Total vector size (bp): 6369
  Vector type: Retroviral, RNAi
  Selectable markers: Puromycin
Growth in bacteria
  Bacterial resistance: Ampicillin, 100 μg/mL
  Growth temperature: 37°C
  Growth strain: NEB Stable
  Copy number: High Copy
Gene/Insert
  Gene/Insert name: Mki67
  gRNA/shRNA sequence: TRCN0000238590: GACAGTCTAGGGCAAGTATAA
  Species: M. musculus (mouse)
  Entrez Gene: Mki67 (a.k.a. D630048A14Rik, Ki-67, Ki67)
  Promoter: U6
  Cloning method: Restriction Enzyme; 5′ cloning site AgeI (destroyed during cloning); 3′ cloning site EcoRI (not destroyed)
  Sequencing primers: 5′ hU6; 3′ pMKO.1 Rev: GCTTGTACTCGGTCATGGTAAGC
Terms and licenses: Academic/Nonprofit Terms; Industry Terms: Not Available to Industry
How to cite: pMKO.1-shMki67 was a gift from Matthew Steinhauser (Addgene plasmid # 160958 ; http://n2t.net/addgene:160958 ; RRID:Addgene_160958)
