[The description below was written by a language model from this plasmid's Addgene catalogue record and pLannotate feature annotations shown in this document.]
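Description:
pMKO.1-shMki67 is a Moloney murine leukemia virus-based retroviral RNAi vector built on the pMKO.1 puro backbone, carrying a short hairpin RNA against mouse Mki67, which encodes the proliferation marker Ki-67. The hairpin corresponds to a TRC library target sequence and was cloned between the AgeI and EcoRI sites, with the AgeI site destroyed in the process. It sits directly downstream of the human U6 promoter, an RNA polymerase III promoter suited to expressing small, defined hairpin transcripts. In bacteria the plasmid is maintained at high copy through a ColE1/pUC-type origin and selected with ampicillin via the β-lactamase gene.

The viral portion begins with a CMV enhancer/promoter fused to a truncated 5' LTR, which drives production of the genomic RNA in packaging cells. This is followed by a Ψ packaging signal and a truncated gag segment lacking its start codon, which supports efficient encapsidation. Downstream of the U6-shRNA cassette, an SV40 early promoter drives the puromycin N-acetyltransferase gene, allowing selection of stably transduced mammalian cells. The 3' LTR carries a U3 deletion, so the integrated provirus is self-inactivating and expression of the hairpin and marker relies on the internal U6 and SV40 promoters. Small fragments annotated as env, rop, bom and M13 ori are backbone remnants.

The sequenced record is about 200 nt longer than the catalogued total size; the record does not explain the difference. The construct is intended for stable knockdown of Mki67 in mouse cells, and its associated publication concerns adipocyte progenitor quiescence and metabolic adaptation to obesity.
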