Features (pLannotate 1.2.2; 20 found; start..end, strand, type, name):
      1..241     +  promoter       U6 promoter: RNA polymerase III promoter for human U6 snRNA
    352..423     +  promoter       SV40 promoter (fragment): SV40 enhancer and early promoter
    450..660     +  promoter       SV40 promoter: SV40 early promoter
    678..1277    +  CDS            PuroR: puromycin N-acetyltransferase; pac from Streptomyces alboniger; confers resistance to puromycin
   1331..1431    +  CDS            env (fragment): murine leukemia virus gPr80 envelope polyprotein precursor; env; proteolytically cleaved into gp70SU and p15TM subunits
   1473..1898    +  LTR            3' LTR (ΔU3): self-inactivating 3' long terminal repeat (LTR) from Moloney murine leukemia virus
   1967..2007    +  CDS            rop (fragment): Rop protein, which maintains plasmids at low copy number; rop
   2109..2147    +  misc_feature   bom (fragment): basis of mobility region from pBR322
   2164..2493    +  promoter       SV40 promoter: SV40 enhancer and early promoter
   2499..2600    +  misc_feature   bom (fragment): basis of mobility region from pBR322
   2786..3374    -  rep_origin     ori: high-copy-number ColE1/pMB1/pBR322/pUC origin of replication
   3545..4405    -  CDS            AmpR: β-lactamase; bla; confers resistance to ampicillin, carbenicillin, and related antibiotics
   4406..4510    -  promoter       AmpR promoter: bla
   4536..4632    -  rep_origin     M13 ori (fragment): M13 bacteriophage origin of replication; arrow indicates direction of (+) strand synthesis
   4633..4720    -  promoter       AmpR promoter (fragment): bla
   4906..5285    +  enhancer       CMV enhancer: human cytomegalovirus immediate early enhancer
   5286..5489    +  promoter       CMV promoter: human cytomegalovirus (CMV) immediate early promoter
   5490..5665    +  LTR            5' LTR (truncated): truncated long terminal repeat from Moloney murine sarcoma virus
   5787..6061    +  misc_feature   MESV Ψ (fragment): packaging signal of murine embryonic stem cell virus
   6128..6544    +  CDS            gag (truncated): truncated Moloney murine leukemia virus (MMLV) gag gene lacking the start codon
>Addgene plasmid #160958 | pMKO.1-shMki67 | addgene full sequence | sequence record 319407 | Addgene NGS Result
GAGGGCCTATTTCCCATGATTCCTTCATATTTGCATATACGATACAAGGCTGTTAGAGAGATAATTAGAA
TTAATTTGACTGTAAACACAAAGATATTAGTACAAAATACGTGACGTAGAAAGTAATAATTTCTTGGGTA
GTTTGCAGTTTTAAAATTATGTTTTAAAATGGACTATCATATGCTTACCGTAACTTGAAAGTATTTCGAT
TTCTTGGCTTTATATATCTTGTGGAAAGGACGAAACACCGGGACAGTCTAGGGCAAGTATAACTCGAGTT
ATACTTGCCCTAGACTGTCTTTTTGAATTCGCCAGCACAGTGGTCGACCCTGTGGAATGTGTGTCAGTTA
GGGTGTGGAAAGTCCCCAGGCTTCCCAGCAGGCAGAAGTATGCAAAGCATGCATCTCAATTAGTCAGCAA
CCAGGTGTGGAAAGTCCCCAGGCTCCCCAGCAGGCAGAAGTATGCAAAGCATGCATCTCAATTAGTCAGC
AACCATAGTCCCGCCCCTAACTCCGCCCATCCCGCCCCTAACTCCGCCCAGTTCCGCCCATTCTCCGCCC
CATGGCTGACTAATTTTTTTTATTTATGCAGAGGCCGAGGCCGCCTCGGCCTCTGAGCTATTCCAGAAGT
AGTGAGGAGGCTTTTTTGGAGGCCTAGGCTTTTGCAAAAAGCTTACCATGACCGAGTACAAGCCCACGGT
GCGCCTCGCCACCCGCGACGACGTCCCCAGGGCCGTACGCACCCTCGCCGCCGCGTTCGCCGACTACCCC
GCCACGCGCCACACCGTCGATCCGGACCGCCACATCGAGCGGGTCACCGAGCTGCAAGAACTCTTCCTCA
CGCGCGTCGGGCTCGACATCGGCAAGGTGTGGGTCGCGGACGACGGCGCCGCGGTGGCGGTCTGGACCAC
GCCGGAGAGCGTCGAAGCGGGGGCGGTGTTCGCCGAGATCGGCCCGCGCATGGCCGAGTTGAGCGGTTCC
CGGCTGGCCGCGCAGCAACAGATGGAAGGCCTCCTGGCGCCGCACCGGCCCAAGGAGCCCGCGTGGTTCC
TGGCCACCGTCGGCGTCTCGCCCGACCACCAGGGCAAGGGTCTGGGCAGCGCCGTCGTGCTCCCCGGAGT
GGAGGCGGCCGAGCGCGCCGGGGTGCCCGCCTTCCTGGAGACCTCCGCGCCCCGCAACCTCCCCTTCTAC
GAGCGGCTCGGCTTCACCGTCACCGCCGACGTCGAGGTGCCCGAAGGACCGCGCACCTGGTGCATGACCC
GCAAGCCCGGTGCCTGACGCCCGCCCCACGACCCGCAGCGCCCGACCGAAAGGAGCGCACGACCCCATGC
ATCGATTAGTCCAATTTGTTAAAGACAGGATATCAGTGGTCCAGGCTCTAGTTTTGACTCAACAATATCA
CCAGCTGAAGCCTATAGAGTACGAGCCATAGATAAAATAAAAGATTTTATTTAGTCTCCAGAAAAAGGGG
GGAATGAAAGACCCCACCTGTAGGTTTGGCAAGCTAGCTTAAGTAACGCCATTTTGCAAGGCATGGAAAA
ATACATAACTGAGAATAGAGAAGTTCAGATCAAGGTCAGGAACAGATGGAACAGGGTCGACCCTAGAGAA
CCATCAGATGTTTCCAGGGTGCCCCAAGGACCTGAAATGACCCTGTGCCTTATTTGAACTAACCAATCAG
TTCGCTTCTCGCTTCTGTTCGCGCGCTTCTGCTCCCCGAGCTCAATAAAAGAGCCCACAACCCCTCACTC
GGGGCGCCAGTCCTCCGATTGACTGAGTCGCCCGGGTACCCGTGTATCCAATAAACCCTCTTGCAGTTGC
ATCCGACTTGTGGTCTCGCTGTTCCTTGGGAGGGTCTCCTCTGAGTGATTGACTACCCGTCAGCGGGGGT
CTTTCATTTGGGGGCTCGTCCGGGATCGGGAGACCCCTGCCCAGGGACCACCGACCCACCACCGGGAGGT
AAGCTGGCTGCCTCGCGCGTTTCGGTGATGACGGTGAAAACCTCTGACACATGCAGCTCCCGGAGACGGT
CACAGCTTGTCTGTAAGCGGATGCCGGGAGCAGACAAGCCCGTCAGGGCGCGTCAGCGGGTGTTGGCGGG
TGTCGGGGCGCAGCCATGACCCAGTCACGTAGCGATAGCGGAGTGTAGATCCGGCTGTGGAATGTGTGTC
AGTTAGGGTGTGGAAAGTCCCCAGGCTCCCCAGCAGGCAGAAGTATGCAAAGCATGCATCTCAATTAGTC
AGCAACCAGGTGTGGAAAGTCCCCAGGCTCCCCAGCAGGCAGAAGTATGCAAAGCATGCATCTCAATTAG
TCAGCAACCATAGTCCCGCCCCTAACTCCGCCCATCCCGCCCCTAACTCCGCCCAGTTCCGCCCATTCTC
CGCCCCATGGCTGACTAATTTTTTTTATTTATGCAGAGGCCGAGGCCGCCTCGGCCTCTGAGCTATTCCA
GAAGTAGTGAGGAGGCTTTTTTGGAGGCCTAGGCTTTTGCAAAAAGCTTACTGGCTTAACTATGCGGCAT
CAGAGCAGATTGTACTGAGAGTGCACCATATGCGGTGTGAAATACCGCACAGATGCGTAAGGAGAAAATA
CCGCATCAGGCGCTCTTCCGCTTCCTCGCTCACTGACTCGCTGCGCTCGGTCGTTCGGCTGCGGCGAGCG
GTATCAGCTCACTCAAAGGCGGTAATACGGTTATCCACAGAATCAGGGGATAACGCAGGAAAGAACATGT
GAGCAAAAGGCCAGCAAAAGGCCAGGAACCGTAAAAAGGCCGCGTTGCTGGCGTTTTTCCATAGGCTCCG
CCCCCCTGACGAGCATCACAAAAATCGACGCTCAAGTCAGAGGTGGCGAAACCCGACAGGACTATAAAGA
TACCAGGCGTTTCCCCCTGGAAGCTCCCTCGTGCGCTCTCCTGTTCCGACCCTGCCGCTTACCGGATACC
TGTCCGCCTTTCTCCCTTCGGGAAGCGTGGCGCTTTCTCATAGCTCACGCTGTAGGTATCTCAGTTCGGT
GTAGGTCGTTCGCTCCAAGCTGGGCTGTGTGCACGAACCCCCCGTTCAGCCCGACCGCTGCGCCTTATCC
GGTAACTATCGTCTTGAGTCCAACCCGGTAAGACACGACTTATCGCCACTGGCAGCAGCCACTGGTAACA
GGATTAGCAGAGCGAGGTATGTAGGCGGTGCTACAGAGTTCTTGAAGTGGTGGCCTAACTACGGCTACAC
TAGAAGAACAGTATTTGGTATCTGCGCTCTGCTGAAGCCAGTTACCTTCGGAAAAAGAGTTGGTAGCTCT
TGATCCGGCAAACAAACCACCGCTGGTAGCGGTGGTTTTTTTGTTTGCAAGCAGCAGATTACGCGCAGAA
AAAAAGGATCTCAAGAAGATCCTTTGATCTTTTCTACGGGGTCTGACGCTCAGTGGAACGAAAACTCACG
TTAAGGGATTTTGGTCATGAGATTATCAAAAAGGATCTTCACCTAGATCCTTTTAAATTAAAAATGAAGT
TTTAAATCAATCTAAAGTATATATGAGTAAACTTGGTCTGACAGTTACCAATGCTTAATCAGTGAGGCAC
CTATCTCAGCGATCTGTCTATTTCGTTCATCCATAGTTGCCTGACTCCCCGTCGTGTAGATAACTACGAT
ACGGGAGGGCTTACCATCTGGCCCCAGTGCTGCAATGATACCGCGAGACCCACGCTCACCGGCTCCAGAT
TTATCAGCAATAAACCAGCCAGCCGGAAGGGCCGAGCGCAGAAGTGGTCCTGCAACTTTATCCGCCTCCA
TCCAGTCTATTAATTGTTGCCGGGAAGCTAGAGTAAGTAGTTCGCCAGTTAATAGTTTGCGCAACGTTGT
TGCCATTGCTACAGGCATCGTGGTGTCACGCTCGTCGTTTGGTATGGCTTCATTCAGCTCCGGTTCCCAA
CGATCAAGGCGAGTTACATGATCCCCCATGTTGTGCAAAAAAGCGGTTAGCTCCTTCGGTCCTCCGATCG
TTGTCAGAAGTAAGTTGGCCGCAGTGTTATCACTCATGGTTATGGCAGCACTGCATAATTCTCTTACTGT
CATGCCATCCGTAAGATGCTTTTCTGTGACTGGTGAGTACTCAACCAAGTCATTCTGAGAATAGTGTATG
CGGCGACCGAGTTGCTCTTGCCCGGCGTCAATACGGGATAATACCGCGCCACATAGCAGAACTTTAAAAG
TGCTCATCATTGGAAAACGTTCTTCGGGGCGAAAACTCTCAAGGATCTTACCGCTGTTGAGATCCAGTTC
GATGTAACCCACTCGTGCACCCAACTGATCTTCAGCATCTTTTACTTTCACCAGCGTTTCTGGGTGAGCA
AAAACAGGAAGGCAAAATGCCGCAAAAAAGGGAATAAGGGCGACACGGAAATGTTGAATACTCATACTCT
TCCTTTTTCAATATTATTGAAGCATTTATCAGGGTTATTGTCTCATGAGCGGATACATATTTGAATGTAT
TTAGAAAAATAAACAAATAGGGGTTCCGCGCACATTTCCCCGAAAAGTGCCACCTAAATTGTAAGCGTTA
ATATTTTGTTAAAATTCGCGTTAAATTTTTGTTAAATCAGCTCATTTTTTAACCAATAGGCCGAAATCGG
CAAAATCCCTTAATTATTGAAGCATTTATCAGGGTTATTGTCTCATGAGCGGATACATATTTGAATGTAT
TTAGAAAAATAAACAAATAGGGGTTCCGCGCACATTTCCCCGAAAAGTGCCACCTGACGTCTAAGAAACC
ATTATTATCATGACATTAACCTATAAAAATAGGCGTATCACGAGGCCCTTTCGTCTTCAAGAATTAGCTT
GGCCATTGCATACGTTGTATCCATATCATAATATGTACATTTATATTGGCTCATGTCCAACATTACCGCC
ATGTTGACATTGATTATTGACTAGTTATTAATAGTAATCAATTACGGGGTCATTAGTTCATAGCCCATAT
ATGGAGTTCCGCGTTACATAACTTACGGTAAATGGCCCGCCTGGCTGACCGCCCAACGACCCCCGCCCAT
TGACGTCAATAATGACGTATGTTCCCATAGTAACGCCAATAGGGACTTTCCATTGACGTCAATGGGTGGA
GTATTTACGGTAAACTGCCCACTTGGCAGTACATCAAGTGTATCATATGCCAAGTACGCCCCCTATTGAC
GTCAATGACGGTAAATGGCCCGCCTGGCATTATGCCCAGTACATGACCTTATGGGACTTTCCTACTTGGC
AGTACATCTACGTATTAGTCATCGCTATTACCATGGTGATGCGGTTTTGGCAGTACATCAATGGGCGTGG
ATAGCGGTTTGACTCACGGGGATTTCCAAGTCTCCACCCCATTGACGTCAATGGGAGTTTGTTTTGGCAC
CAAAATCAACGGGACTTTCCAAAATGTCGTAACAACTCCGCCCCATTGACGCAAATGGGCGGTAGGCGTG
TACGGTGGGAGGTCTATATAAGCAGAGCTCAATAAAAGAGCCCACAACCCCTCACTCGGCGCGCCAGTCT
TCCGATAGACTGCGTCGCCCGGGTACCCGTATTCCCAATAAAGCCTCTTGCTGTTTGCATCCGAATCGTG
GTCTCGCTGTTCCTTGGGAGGGTCTCCTCTGAGTGATTGACTACCCACGACGGGGGTCTTTCATTTGGGG
GCTCGTCCGGGATTTGGAGACCCCTGCCCAGGGACCACCGACCCACCACCGGGAGGTAAGCTGGCCAGCA
ACTTATCTGTGTCTGTCCGATTGTCTAGTGTCTATGTTTGATGTTATGCGCCTGCGTCTGTACTAGTTAG
CTAACTAGCTCTGTATCTGGCGGACCCGTGGTGGAACTGACGAGTTCTGAACACCCGGCCGCAACCCTGG
GAGACGTCCCAGGGACTTTGGGGGCCGTTTTTGTGGCCCGACCTGAGGAAGGGAGTCGATGTGGAATCCG
ACCCCGTCAGGATATGTGGTTCTGGTAGGAGACGAGAACCTAAAACAGTTCCCGCCTCCGTCTGAATTTT
TGCTTTCGGTTTGGAACCGAAGCCGCGCGTCTTGTCTGCTGCAGCGCTGCAGCATCGTTCTGTGTTGTCT
CTGTCTGACTGTGTTTCTGTATTTGTCTGAAAATTAGGGCCAGACTGTTACCACTCCCTTAAGTTTGACC
TTAGGTCACTGGAAAGATGTCGAGCGGATCGCTCACAACCAGTCGGTAGATGTCAAGAAGAGACGTTGGG
TTACCTTCTGCTCTGCAGAATGGCCAACCTTTAACGTCGGATGGCCGCGAGACGGCACCTTTAACCGAGA
CCTCATCACCCAGGTTAAGATCAAGGTCTTTTCACCTGGCCCGCATGGACACCCAGACCAGGTCCCCTAC
ATCGTGACCTGGGAAGCCTTGGCTTTTGACCCCCCTCCCTGGGTCAAGCCCTTTGTACACCCTAAGCCTC
CGCCTCCTCTTCCTCCATCCGCCCCGTCTCTCCCCCTTGAACCTCCTCGTTCGACCCCGCCTCGATCCTC
CCTTTATCCAGCCCTCACTCCTTCTCTAGGCGCCGGAATTGAAGATCTGTCGACAAGGTCGGGCAGGAA
